>Addgene plasmid #45377 | pMP41-1 | depositor partial sequence | sequence record 63346 | MAVS cDNA
ATGCCTTTTGCTGAAGACAAAACCTATAACTATATCTGCAGACATTTCAGCAATTTTTGCAATGTGGATG
TTGTAGAGATTCTGCCTTACCTGCCCTGCCTCACAGCAAGAGACCAGGATCGACTGCGGGCCATTTGCAC
ACTCTCAGGGAACCGGGACACCCTCTGGCATCTCTTCAATACCCTTCAGCGGCGACCCGGCTGGGTGGAG
TCCTTCACTGTGGCGCTGAGGGCCTGTGAGCTGTCTGATCTCGCGGACGAAGTGGCCTGTGCCTACCAGA
GCTACCAGCCTCGGACCCCGGAACATCCCCCAGCCCCACTGGAGCCACCATCAGTTTCTGCTGAGGTGCC
AGGACCCTCCACGCCTGCTGCGGCCCACAGCATCCCCTACAATGGCTACAGAGAGAAGGAGCCAAGCTAT
CCCATGCCTGTCCAGGAGACCCAGCTGCCAGAGTCCCTGGAAGAGAGTTCAGAGCAAGCCCCGCAGACGC
TCAGCCCCGGAGCCATCCCAAGGAGGCCAGGTGGTAGCCCTGTGGAGCCTTCCTCTGACCTGGCAGCCTT
TAGCCCTGTGACCTCCAGCGGGCATCAGGAGCAGGACACAGAACTGGGCAGTACCCACACAGCAGGTGCA
CCCTCCAGCCTCACACCATCCCGTGGGCCTGTGTCTCCATCTGTCTCCTTCCAGCCCCTGCCCCGATCCA
CCCCCAGGAAAAGCCGCTTGCCAGGACCTGCGGGGTCAGTTTCTACTGGTACCTTCTCCTCCTCCTCATC
CCCTGGCTTGGCCTCTGCAGGGGCTGAAGAGGGTGACCAGCCCGAGCCTATCATCTGCTCCAGTGGGGCA
GAGGCACCTGCCAACTCTCTGCCATCCAAAGTGCCTACCGCCTTGATGCCTGTGAACACAGTGCCCCCGG
AAGTGCCTGCCAACCCAGCATCTGCCAGCACAGTGCCCTCCAAGTTGCCACCTAGCTCGAAGCCCCCTGG
TGCAGTGCCTTCTAATGTGCTCACCAATCCGGCACCATCCAAATTGCCCATCAACTCAACCCGTGCTGGC
ATGGTGCCATCCAAAGTGCCCAGTAGCATGGTGCTCACCACAGGGAATGCCAACACAGTCCCCACCAGCA
GGAGCAGCAGAGCTGAGGAGACCCCAGCAGCTCCAACACCCGCAGGTGCCACTGGAGGCAGCTCAGCCTG
GCTAGACAATAGCTCTGAGAATGGGGGCCTTGGGTCGGAGTTGAGCAAGCCTGGCATGCTGGTATCCCAG
GTAGACAGCCTATTCTCGGGCTGCTCTGAGGATCTTGCCATCAGTGCCAGCAGCTCCTTGGGCGTGGGGC
CCTGCCATGGCCCAGAGGAGAATGAGTACAAGTCCGAGGGCACCTTTGGGATCCACGTGGCTGAGGACCC
CAGCATCCAGCTCCTGGAGGGCAACCCTGGGCTACCTGCGGACCTGGAGGGTGGCCCCAGGCCACACACC
GACCAGAAGTTCCAGGACGAGGAGGCGCCATGCCACTGGTCCTCGCTCGGGTCTCCGTGGCTCCAGGCAG
CTGTGGCAGGGGTGCTGGCAGCCATACTCCTGGCAGTGCTGTATCAGCGGCGCCAGCTCTAG
