>Addgene plasmid #45377 | pMP41-1 | addgene partial sequence | sequence record 65269 | cmv-fwd
AATTGATCTACCATGGACTACAAAGACGATGACGACAAGCTTATGCCTTTTGCTGAAGACAAAACCTATA
ACTATATCTGCAGACATTTCAGCAATTTTTGCAATGTGGATGTTGTAGAGATTCTGCCTTACCTGCCCTG
CCTCACAGCAAGAGACCAGGATCGACTGCGGGCCATTTGCACACTCTCAGGGAACCGGGACACCCTCTGG
CATCTCTTCAATACCCTTCAGCGGCGACCCGGCTGGGTGGAGTCCTTCACTGTGGCGCTGAGGGCCTGTG
AGCTGTCTGATCTCGCGGACGAAGTGGCCTGTGCCTACCAGAGCTACCAGCCTCGGACCCCGGAACATCC
CCCAGCCCCACTGGAGCCACCATCAGTTTCTGCTGAGGTGCCAGGACCCTCCACGCCTGCTGCGGCCCAC
AGCATCCCCTACAATGGCTACAGAGAGAAGGAGCCAAGCTATCCCATGCCTGTCCAGGAGACCCAGCTGC
CAGAGTCCCTGGAAGAGAGTTCAGAGCAAGCCCCGCAGACGCTCAGCCCCGGAGCCATCCCAAGGAGGCC
AGGTGGTAGCCCTGTGGAGCCTTCCTCTGACCTGGCAGCCTTTAGCCCTGTGACCTCCAGCGGGCATCAG
GAGCAGGACACAGAACTGGGCAGTACCCACACAGCAGGTGCACCCTCCAGCCTCACACCATCCCGTGGGC
CTGTGTCTCCATCTGTCTCCTTCCAGCCCCTGCCCCGATCCACCCCCAGGAAAAGCCGCTTGCCAGGACC
TGCGGGGTCAGTTTCTACTGGTACCTTCTCCTCCTCCTCATCCCCTGGCTTGGCCTCTGCAGGGGCTGAA
GAGGGTGACCAGCCCGAGCCTATCATCTGCTCCAGTGGGGCAGAGGCACCTGCCAACTCTCTGCCATCCA
AAGTGCCTACCGCCTTGATGCCTGTGAACACAGTGCCCCCGGAAGTGCCTGCCAACCCAGCATCTGCCA
