[The description below was written by a language model from this plasmid's Addgene catalogue record.]
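Description:
pMP41-1 is a mammalian expression plasmid built on the pFLAG-CMV2 backbone (about 4.7 kb), carrying the coding sequence for MAVS (mitochondrial antiviral signaling protein) from the black-handed spider monkey, Ateles geoffroyi. The insert of roughly 1.6 kb was placed between the HindIII and BglII sites of the backbone, both of which remain intact, giving a total size of about 6.3 kb. Transcription is driven by the CMV promoter, a strong constitutive promoter widely used for transient expression in cultured mammalian cells. The backbone supplies an N-terminal FLAG epitope, so the protein is made as a FLAG-MAVS fusion that can be detected or immunoprecipitated with anti-FLAG antibodies. The plasmid is propagated in E. coli under ampicillin selection. The record does not state the copy number or list the origin of replication, polyadenylation signal or any mammalian selection marker, and no feature table is provided.

MAVS is the adaptor protein downstream of the RIG-I-like RNA sensors that relays signaling toward interferon induction, and it is a known cleavage target of hepaciviral proteases. The associated publication concerns convergent evolution of escape from hepaciviral antagonism in primates, which suggests that this construct is one of a set of primate MAVS orthologs expressed for cross-species comparison. Plausible uses include testing how the spider monkey protein responds to viral antagonists and whether it retains antiviral signaling activity. The record itself does not specify particular assays.
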