Addgene plasmid #45377: pMP41-1
Depositing lab: Harmit Malik. Depositing organization: Fred Hutchinson Cancer Center. Publication: Convergent evolution of escape from hepaciviral antagonism in primates. Patel MR, Loo YM, Horner SM, Gale M Jr, Malik HS. PLoS Biol. 2012;10(3):e1001282. doi: 10.1371/journal.pbio.1001282. Epub 2012 Mar 13. PubMed 22427742.
Backbone
  Vector backbone: pFLAG-CMV2
  Backbone size w/o insert (bp): 4700
  Total vector size (bp): 6300
  Vector type: Mammalian Expression
Growth in bacteria
  Bacterial resistance: Ampicillin, 100 μg/mL
  Growth temperature: 37°C
  Growth strain: DH5alpha
  Copy number: Unknown
Gene/Insert
  Gene/Insert name: MAVS
  Species: Ateles geoffroyi (black-handed spider monkey)
  Insert size (bp): 1602
  GenBank ID: KC415021.1
  Promoter: CMV
  Tag / fusion protein: FLAG (N terminal on backbone)
  Cloning method: Restriction Enzyme; 5′ cloning site HindIII (not destroyed); 3′ cloning site BglII (not destroyed)
  Sequencing primers: 5′ gacgcaaatgggcggtaggcgtg; 3′ gacaaggctggtgggcactggag
Terms and licenses: Academic/Nonprofit Terms; Industry Terms: Not Available to Industry
How to cite: pMP41-1 was a gift from Harmit Malik (Addgene plasmid # 45377 ; http://n2t.net/addgene:45377 ; RRID:Addgene_45377)
